Addgene plasmid #73709: hFLN29 C60-end/pCMV-14-FLAG
Purpose: Express human TRAFD1 (FLN29) fromC60 to end in mammalian cells
Depositing lab: Paul Odgren. Depositing organization: University of Massachusetts, Worcester. Publication: TRAFD1 (FLN29) Interacts with Plekhm1 and Regulates Osteoclast Acidification and Resorption. Witwicka H, Jia H, Kutikov A, Reyes-Gutierrez P, Li X, Odgren PR. PLoS One. 2015 May 19;10(5):e0127537. doi: 10.1371/journal.pone.0127537. eCollection 2015. PubMed 25992615.
Backbone
  Vector backbone: pCMV-14-3xFlag
  Backbone manufacturer: Sigma Aldrich
  Backbone size w/o insert (bp): 6270
  Total vector size (bp): 7849
  Vector type: Mammalian Expression
Growth in bacteria
  Bacterial resistance: Ampicillin, 100 μg/mL
  Growth temperature: 37°C
  Growth strain: DH5alpha
  Copy number: High Copy
Gene/Insert
  Gene/Insert name: TRAFD1
  Species: H. sapiens (human)
  Insert size (bp): 1579
  Mutation: deletion of first 59 aa from full lenght TRAFD1
  Entrez Gene: TRAFD1 (a.k.a. FLN29)
  Tag / fusion protein: 3xFlag (C terminal on insert)
  Cloning method: Restriction Enzyme; 5′ cloning site EcoRV (unknown if destroyed); 3′ cloning site Not1 (unknown if destroyed)
  Sequencing primers: 5′ CMV fwd primer
Terms and licenses: Academic/Nonprofit Terms; Industry Terms: Not Available to Industry
How to cite: hFLN29 C60-end/pCMV-14-FLAG was a gift from Paul Odgren (Addgene plasmid # 73709 ; http://n2t.net/addgene:73709 ; RRID:Addgene_73709)
