[The description below was written by a language model from this plasmid's Addgene catalogue record.]
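Description:
hFLN29 C60-end/pCMV-14-FLAG is a mammalian expression plasmid built on the commercial pCMV-14-3xFlag backbone, carrying an N-terminally truncated form of human TRAFD1 (also known as FLN29). The vector totals about 7.8 kb, of which roughly 1.6 kb is insert and about 6.3 kb is backbone. It is propagated in E. coli as a high-copy plasmid under ampicillin selection. The record does not list the origin of replication or any mammalian selection marker, and no feature table is provided. The promoter is also not stated as a separate field, although the backbone name and the use of a CMV forward sequencing primer indicate that expression is driven by the CMV immediate-early promoter, a strong constitutive promoter in most mammalian cell lines.

The insert lacks the first 59 amino acids of full-length TRAFD1, so the encoded protein runs from residue 60 to the natural C-terminus. It was cloned by restriction digestion between EcoRV and NotI sites, and the record does not say whether these sites survived cloning. The coding sequence is fused at its C-terminus to a 3xFLAG epitope, three tandem copies of the FLAG tag that allow sensitive detection by western blot or immunofluorescence and efficient immunoprecipitation with anti-FLAG antibodies.

The stated purpose is simply to express this TRAFD1 fragment in mammalian cells. The associated publication concerns the interaction of TRAFD1 with Plekhm1 and its role in osteoclast acidification and bone resorption. A truncation of this type would fit use in domain-mapping or interaction experiments alongside full-length TRAFD1, though the record does not spell out that application.
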