>Addgene plasmid #73709 | hFLN29 C60-end/pCMV-14-FLAG | depositor partial sequence | sequence record 136918 | cloned Trafd1 sequence
TGTCAGGTGACCTGCAAATGTAACAAGAAGTTGGAGAAGAGGCTGTTAAAGAAGCATGAGGAGACTGAGT
GCCCTTTGCGGCTTGCTGTCTGCCAGCACTGTGATTTAGAACTTTCCATTCTCAAACTGAAGGAACATGA
AGATTATTGTGGTGCCCGGACGGAACTATGTGGCAACTGTGGTCGCAATGTCCTTGTGAAAGATCTGAAG
ACTCACCCTGAAGTTTGTGGGAGAGAGGGGGAGGAAAAGAGAAATGAGGTTGCCATACCTCCTAATGCAT
ATGATGAATCTTGGGGTCAGGATGGAATCTGGATTGCATCCCAACTCCTCAGACAAATTGAGGCTCTGGA
CCCACCCATGAGGCTGCCGCGAAGGCCCCTGAGAGCCTTTGAATCAGATGTTTTCCACAATAGAACTACC
AACCAAAGGAACATTACAGCCCAGGTTTCAATTCAGAATAATCTGTTTGAAGAACAAGAGAGGCAGGAAA
GGAATAGAGGCCAACAGCCCCCCAAAGAGGGTGGTGAAGAGAGTGCAAACTTGGACTTCATGTTGGCCCT
AAGTCTGCAAAATGAAGGCCAAGCCTCCAGTGTGGCAGAGCAGGACTTCTGGAGGGCCGTATGTGAGGCC
GACCAGTCTCATGGCGGTCCCAGGTCTCTCAGTGACATAAAGGGTGCAGCTGACGAGATCATGTTGCCTT
GTGAATTTTGTGAGGAGCTCTACCCAGAGGAACTGCTGATTGACCATCAGACAAGCTGTAACCCTTCACG
TGCCTTACCTTCACTCAATACTGGCAGCTCTTCCCCCAGAGGGGTGGAGGAACCTGATGTCATCTTCCAG
AACTTCTTGCAACAGGCTGCAAGTAACCAGTTAGACTCTTTGATGGGCCTGAGCAATTCACACCCTGTGG
AGGAGAGCATCATTATCCCATGTGAATTCTGTGGGGTACAGCTGGAAGAGGAGGTGCTGTTCCATCACCA
GGACCAGTGTGACCAACGCCCAGCCACTGCAACCAACCATGTGACAGAGGGGATTCCTAGACTGGATTCC
CAGCCTCAAGAGACCTCACCAGAGCTGCCCAGGAGGCGTGTCAGACACCAGGGAGACCTGTCTTCTGGTT
ACCTGGATGATACTAAGCAGGAAACAGCTAATGGGCCCACCTCCTGTCTGCCTCCCAGCCGACCCATTAA
CAATATGACAGCTACCTATAACCAGCTATCGAGATCAACATCAGGCCCCAGACCTGGGTGCCAGCCCAGC
TCTCCTTGTGTGCCGAAGCTCAGCAACTCAGACAGCCAGGACATCCAGGGGCGGAATCGAGACAGCCAGA
ATGGGGCCATAGCCCCTGGGCACGTTTCAGTGATTCGCCCTCCTCAAAATCTCTACCCAGAAAACATTGT
GCCCTCTTTCTCCCCTGGGCCTTCAGGGAGATACGGAGCTAGTGGTAGGAGTGAAGGTGGCAGGAATTCC
CGGGTCACCCCTGCAGCTGCCAACTACCGCAGCAGAACTGCAAAGGCAAAGCCTTCCAAGCAACAGGGAG
CTGGGGATGCAGAAGAGGAAGAGGAGGAGTAA
