>Addgene plasmid #73709 | hFLN29 C60-end/pCMV-14-FLAG | addgene partial sequence | sequence record 140137 | CMV-F 5'-CGCAAATGGGCGGTAGGCGTG-3'
TGAACCGTCAGAATTAAGCTTGCGGCCGCATGTGTCAGGTGACCTGCAAATGTAACAAGAAGTTGGAGAA
GAGGCTGTTAAAGAAGCATGAGGAGACTGAGTGCCCTTTGCGGCTTGCTGTCTGCCAGCACTGTGATTTA
GAACTTTCCATTCTCAAACTGAAGGAACATGAAGATTATTGTGGTGCCCGGACGGAACTATGTGGCAACT
GTGGTCGCAATGTCCTTGTGAAAGATCTGAAGACTCACCCTGAAGTTTGTGGGAGAGAGGGGGAGGAAAA
GAGAAATGAGGTTGCCATACCTCCTAATGCATATGATGAATCTTGGGGTCAGGATGGAATCTGGATTGCA
TCCCAACTCCTCAGACAAATTGAGGCTCTGGACCCACCCATGAGGCTGCCGCGAAGGCCCCTGAGAGCCT
TTGAATCAGATGTTTTCCACAATAGAACTACCAACCAAAGGAACATTACAGCCCAGGTTTCAATTCAGAA
TAATCTGTTTGAAGAACAAGAGAGGCAGGAAAGGAATAGAGGCCAACAGCCCCCCAAAGAGGGTGGTGAA
GAGAGTGCAAACTTGGACTTCATGTTGGCCCTAAGTCTGCAAAATGAAGGCCAAGCCTCCAGTGTGGCAG
AGCAGGACTTCTGGAGGGCCGTATGTGAGGCCGACCAGTCTCATGGCGGTCCCAGGTCTCTCAGTGACAT
AAAGGGTGCAGCTGACGAGATCATGTTGCCTTGTGAATTTTGTGAGGAGCTCTACCCAGAGGAACTGCTG
ATTGACCATCAGACAAGCTGTAACCCTTCACGTGCCTTACCTTCACTCAATACTGGCAGCTCTTCCCCCA
GAGGGGTGGAGGAACCTGATGTCATCTTCCAGAACTTCT
