>Addgene plasmid #73709 | hFLN29 C60-end/pCMV-14-FLAG | addgene partial sequence | sequence record 140138 | pNUT-R 5'-GTGGCAACTTCCAGGGCC-3'
CCACCCGGGATCACTACTTGTCATCGTCATCCTTGTAGTCGATGTCATGATCTTTATAATCACCGTCATG
GTCTTTGTAGTCAGCCCGGGATCCCTCCTCCTCTTCCTCTTCTGCATCCCCAGCTCCCTGTTGCTTGGAA
GGCTTTGCCTTTGCAGTTCTGCTGCGGTAGTTGGCAGCTGCAGGGGTGACCCGGGAATTCCTGCCACCTT
CACTCCTACCACTAGCTCCGTATCTCCCTGAAGGCCCAGGGGAGAAAGAGGGCACAATGTTTTCTGGGTA
GAGATTTTGAGGAGGGCGAATCACTGAAACGTGCCCAGGGGCTATGGCCCCATTCTGGCTGTCTCGATTC
CGCCCCTGGATGTCCTGGCTGTCTGAGTTGCTGAGCTTCGGCACACAAGGAGAGCTGGGCTGGCACCCAG
GTCTGGGGCCTGATGTTGATCTCGATAGCTGGTTATAGGTAGCTGTCATATTGTTAATGGGTCGGCTGGG
AGGCAGACAGGAGGTGGGCCCATTAGCTGTTTCCTGCTTAGTATCATCCAGGTAACCAGAAGACAGGTCT
CCCTGGTGTCTGACACGCCTCCTGGGCAGCTCTGGTGAGGTCTCTTGAGGCTGGGAATCCAGTCTAGGAA
TCCCCTCTGTCACATGGTTGGTTGCAGTGGCTGGGCGTTGGTCACACTGGTCCTGGTGATGGAACAGCAC
CTCCTCTTCCAGCTGTACCCCACAGAATTCACATGGGATAATGATGCTCTCCTCCACAGGGTGTGAATTG
CTCAGGCCCATCAAAGAGTCTAACTGGTTACTTGCAGCCTGTTGCAAGAAGTTCTGGAAGATGACATCAG
GTTCCTCCACCCCTCTGGGGGAAGAGCTGCCAGTATTGAGTGAAGGTAAGGCACGTGAAGGGTTACAGCT
TGTCTGATGGTCAATCAGCAGTTCCTCTGGGTAGAGCTCCTCACAAAATTCACAAGGCAACATGATCTCG
TCAGCTGC
